>Addgene plasmid #164454 | AiP12254-pAAV-AiE0459m-minBG-SYFP2-WPRE3-BGHpA (Alias: CN2254) | addgene full sequence | sequence record 325689 | Addgene NGS Result
CCTGCAGGCAGCTGCGCGCTCGCTCGCTCACTGAGGCCGCCCGGGCGTCGGGCGACCTTTGGTCGCCCGG
CCTCAGTGAGCGAGCGAGCGCGCAGAGAGGGAGTGGCCAACTCCATCACTAGGGGTTCCTGCGGCCGCAC
GCGTTGACTGTGTCATGACTCTCAGTGTCTCTTTTTTCCACGGTTCTGGGATCATCATTTCTTTCTCTTC
AGACAGTCTAGATGAGCAGCCGAGTGCTTATCTTTAAGGCTGACTCTAGACAGCCAGTTGTTATTTCATA
AATCTGTTAAAACTCACCGTGCAAACACCAGCGTTCCTTAGCTGACCATCCTCAAGCACACGTGGAGTGT
GACCTCTGCTTCCTTCTCTCATTTCACATATTAGTAATGTGCGTCTATGAATAGTTACAAGTGAGAAAGA
GAAATGGAGATTTTACCATTTAATCATCTCCGAAGAGAAGGTGAGAAGAAATTGAGAAAGGTAATTTGCA
TACCATGCATAGGCATTAGAGAAAGCATTTTTTTTCTTAACTCTCCATTTGTTTACAGATATTTCCATAT
GGCCTTTTAAAAACTTCAACAGAGAAATTCGAACACAACTAACTGGAATTTCAATTTTCATATAAAACCA
GCATCATAGATATATATGTAGCTACTCTCCCACTTCACATTATTCAGTTAGTATATTTTCTAAGCTAATT
TCCAATCCATTTTAAGACTATGTACAGCTCATATGAGGCCCCCATATGTTCGTTCACGTTACTTTGCATC
CGTTTACATGATTAAACCCCAAGAACAAATCGATTAGAAGCCAAGAGCAAATGCTTTTGGCTCCACATTA
GAAAACTCAACAGAGAAACCTTTACAAGTGATAGTCATCTGGGTAAGAGACATGCAAACATAATTACCAT
TATTCGTGGACTTAATTCCCTGAGCTCGGGCTGGGCATAAAAGTCAGGGCAGAGCCATCTATTGCTTACA
TTTGCTTCTGGGATCCAGATCTTTCGAAGCTAGCGCTACCGGTCGCCACCATGGTGAGCAAGGGCGAGGA
GCTGTTCACCGGGGTGGTGCCCATCCTGGTCGAGCTGGACGGCGACGTAAACGGCCACAAGTTCAGCGTG
TCCGGCGAGGGCGAGGGCGATGCCACCTACGGCAAGCTGACCCTGAAGCTGATCTGCACCACCGGCAAGC
TGCCCGTGCCCTGGCCCACCCTCGTGACCACCCTGGGCTACGGCGTGCAGTGCTTCGCCCGCTACCCCGA
CCACATGAAGCAGCACGACTTCTTCAAGTCCGCCATGCCCGAAGGCTACGTCCAGGAGCGCACCATCTTC
TTCAAGGACGACGGCAACTACAAGACCCGCGCCGAGGTGAAGTTCGAGGGCGACACCCTGGTGAACCGCA
TCGAGCTGAAGGGCATCGACTTCAAGGAGGACGGCAACATCCTGGGGCACAAGCTGGAGTACAACTACAA
CAGCCACAACGTCTATATCACCGCCGACAAGCAGAAGAACGGCATCAAGGCCAACTTCAAGATCCGCCAC
AACATCGAGGACGGCGGCGTGCAGCTCGCCGACCACTACCAGCAGAACACCCCCATCGGCGACGGCCCCG
TGCTGCTGCCCGACAACCACTACCTGAGCTACCAGTCCAAGCTGAGCAAAGACCCCAACGAGAAGCGCGA
TCACATGGTCCTGCTGGAGTTCGTGACCGCCGCCGGGATCACTCTCGGCATGGACGAGCTGTACAAGTAA
GTCGACGGCGCGCCGCGGCCGCGAATTCGATATCATAATCAACCTCTGGATTACAAAATTTGTGAAAGAT
TGACTGGTATTCTTAACTATGTTGCTCCTTTTACGCTATGTGGATACGCTGCTTTAATGCCTTTGTATCA
TGCTATTGCTTCCCGTATGGCTTTCATTTTCTCCTCCTTGTATAAATCCTGGTTAGTTCTTGCCACGGCG
GAACTCATCGCCGCCTGCCTTGCCCGCTGCTGGACAGGGGCTCGGCTGTTGGGCACTGACAATTCCGTGG
CTCGAGAGATCTTCGACTGTGCCTTCTAGTTGCCAGCCATCTGTTGTTTGCCCCTCCCCCGTGCCTTCCT
TGACCCTGGAAGGTGCCACTCCCACTGTCCTTTCCTAATAAAATGAGGAAATTGCATCGCATTGTCTGAG
TAGGTGTCATTCTATTCTGGGGGGTGGGGTGGGGCAGGACAGCAAGGGGGAGGATTGGGAAGACAATAGC
AGGCATGAGATCTCACGTGCGGACCGAGCGGCCGCAGGAACCCCTAGTGATGGAGTTGGCCACTCCCTCT
CTGCGCGCTCGCTCGCTCACTGAGGCCGGGCGACCAAAGGTCGCCCGACGCCCGGGCTTTGCCCGGGCGG
CCTCAGTGAGCGAGCGAGCGCGCAGCTGCCTGCAGGGGCGCCTGATGCGGTATTTTCTCCTTACGCATCT
GTGCGGTATTTCACACCGCATA
[95 nt withheld, positions 2473-2567]
T
[46 nt withheld, positions 2569-2614]
C
[141 nt withheld, positions 2616-2756]
CCTTTGACGTTGGAGTCCACGTTCTTT
[37 nt withheld, positions 2784-2820]
ACTCTATCTCGGGCTATTCTTTTGATTTATAAGGGATTTTGCCGATTTCGGTCTATTGGTTAAAAAATGA
GCTGATTTAACAAAAATTTAACGCGAATTTTAACAAAATATTAACGTTTACAATTTTATGGTGCACTCTC
AGTACAATCTGCTCTGATGCCGCATAGTTAAGCCAGCCCCGACACCCGCCAACACCCGCTGACGCGCCCT
GACGGGCTTGTCTGCTCCCGGCATCCGCTTACAGACAAGCTGTGACCGTCTCCGGGAGCTGCATGTGTCA
GAGGTTTTCACCGTCATCACCGAAACGCGCGAGACGAAAGGGCCTCGTGATACGCCTATTTTTATAGGTT
AATGTCATGATAATAATGGTTTCTTAGACGTCAGGTGGCACTTTTCGGGGAAATGTGCGCGGAACCCCTA
TTTGTTTATTTTTCTAAATACATTCAAATATGTATCCGCTCATGAGACAATAACCCTGATAAATGCTTCA
ATAATATTGAAAAAGGAAGAGTATGAGTATTCAACATTTCCGTGTCGCCCTTATTCCCTTTTTTGCGGCA
TTTTGCCTTCCTGTTTTTGCTCACCCAGAAACGCTGGTGAAAGTAAAAGATGCTGAAGATCAGTTGGGTG
CACGAGTGGGTTACATCGAACTGGATCTCAACAGCGGTAAGATCCTTGAGAGTTTTCGCCCCGAAGAACG
TTTTCCAATGATGAGCACTTTTAAAGTTCTGCTATGTGGCGCGGTATTATCCCGTATTGACGCCGGGCAA
GAGCAACTCGGTCGCCGCATACACTATTCTCAGAATGACTTGGTTGAGTACTCACCAGTCACAGAAAAGC
ATCTTACGGATGGCATGACAGTAAGAGAATTATGCAGTGCTGCCATAACCATGAGTGATAACACTGCGGC
CAACTTACTTCTGACAACGATCGGAGGACCGAAGGAGCTAACCGCTTTTTTGCACAACATGGGGGATCAT
GTAACTCGCCTTGATCGTTGGGAACCGGAGCTGAATGAAGCCATACCAAACGACGAGCGTGACACCACGA
TGCCTGTAGCAATGGCAACAACGTTGCGCAAACTATTAACTGGCGAACTACTTACTCTAGCTTCCCGGCA
ACAATTAATAGACTGGATGGAGGCGGATAAAGTTGCAGGACCACTTCTGCGCTCGGCCCTTCCGGCTGGC
TGGTTTATTGCTGATAAATCTGGAGCCGGTGAGCGTGGGTCTCGCGGTATCATTGCAGCACTGGGGCCAG
ATGGTAAGCCCTCCCGTATCGTAGTTATCTACACGACGGGGAGTCAGGCAACTATGGATGAACGAAATAG
ACAGATCGCTGAGATAGGTGCCTCACTGATTAAGCATTGGTAACTGTCAGACCAAGTTTACTCATATATA
CTTTAGATTGATTTAAAACTTCATTTTTAATTTAAAAGGATCTAGGTGAAGATCCTTTTTGATAATCTCA
TGACCAAAATCCCTTAACGTGAGTTTTCGTTCCACTGAGCGTCAGACCCCGTAGAAAAGATCAAAGGATC
TTCTTGAGATCCTTTTTTTCTGCGCGTAATCTGCTGCTTGCAAACAAAAAAACCACCGCTACCAGCGGTG
GTTTGTTTGCCGGATCAAGAGCTACCAACTCTTTTTCCGAAGGTAACTGGCTTCAGCAGAGCGCAGATAC
CAAATACTGTTCTTCTAGTGTAGCCGTAGTTAGGCCACCACTTCAAGAACTCTGTAGCACCGCCTACATA
CCTCGCTCTGCTAATCCTGTTACCAGTGGCTGCTGCCAGTGGCGATAAGTCGTGTCTTACCGGGTTGGAC
TCAAGACGATAGTTACCGGATAAGGCGCAGCGGTCGGGCTGAACGGGGGGTTCGTGCACACAGCCCAGCT
TGGAGCGAACGACCTACACCGAACTGAGATACCTACAGCGTGAGCTATGAGAAAGCGCCACGCTTCCCGA
AGGGAGAAAGGCGGACAGGTATCCGGTAAGCGGCAGGGTCGGAACAGGAGAGCGCACGAGGGAGCTTCCA
GGGGGAAACGCCTGGTATCTTTATAGTCCTGTCGGGTTTCGCCACCTCTGACTTGAGCGTCGATTTTTGT
GATGCTCGTCAGGGGGGCGGAGCCTATGGAAAAACGCCAGCAACGCGGCCTTTTTACGGTTCCTGGCCTT
TTGCTGGCCTTTTGCTCACATGT
Features (pLannotate 1.2.2; 14 found; start..end, strand, type, name):
     12..39      +  repeat_region  AAV2 ITR (fragment): inverted terminal repeat of adeno-associated virus serotype 2 inverted
     68..95      +  repeat_region  AAV2 ITR (fragment): inverted terminal repeat of adeno-associated virus serotype 2 inverted
   1031..1747    +  CDS            SYFP2: SYFP2 is a basic (constitutively fluorescent) yellow fluorescent protein published in 2006, derived from Aequorea victoria. It is reported to be a very rapidly-maturing monomer with moderate acid sensitivity.
   1787..1944    +  misc_feature   WPRE (fragment): woodchuck hepatitis virus posttranscriptional regulatory element
   1950..2030    +  misc_feature   WPRE (fragment): woodchuck hepatitis virus posttranscriptional regulatory element
   2047..2158    +  polyA_signal   bGH poly(A) signal: bovine growth hormone polyadenylation signal
   2276..2416    +  repeat_region  AAV2 ITR: inverted terminal repeat of adeno-associated virus serotype 2 inverted
   2421..2472    -  misc_feature   bom (fragment): basis of mobility region from pBR322
   2491..2946    +  rep_origin     f1 ori (sequence partly withheld): f1 bacteriophage origin of replication; arrow indicates direction of (+) strand synthesis
   2947..2996    -  misc_feature   bom (fragment): basis of mobility region from pBR322
   3098..3133    -  CDS            rop (fragment): Rop protein, which maintains plasmids at low copy number; rop
   3228..3332    +  promoter       AmpR promoter: bla
   3333..4193    +  CDS            AmpR: β-lactamase; bla; confers resistance to ampicillin, carbenicillin, and related antibiotics
   4364..4952    +  rep_origin     ori: high-copy-number ColE1/pMB1/pBR322/pUC origin of replication
