[The description below was written by a language model from this plasmid's Addgene catalogue record and pLannotate feature annotations shown in this document.]
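Description:
AiP12254-pAAV-AiE0459m-minBG-SYFP2-WPRE3-BGHpA (alias CN2254) is a recombinant AAV transfer plasmid of about 5.0 kb, built at the Allen Institute as part of a collection of enhancer-driven viral tools for labeling specific cell subclasses in the brain. It is maintained in bacteria through a high-copy ColE1/pUC-type origin and selected with ampicillin via the β-lactamase gene and its native promoter. An f1 phage origin is also present, along with small remnants of the pBR322 bom and rop regions. The record lists a recombination-tolerant growth strain, a common choice for keeping the repeat-rich AAV ITRs intact.

The payload sits between AAV2 inverted terminal repeats, which are the cis elements needed for replication and packaging of the genome into AAV particles. The annotation detects the right-hand ITR in full but only short fragments of the left one, which may reflect sequencing or annotation difficulty across the hairpin rather than a true truncation. Within the cassette, the AiE0459m enhancer (also called eHGT_459m) is placed upstream of a minimal beta-globin promoter. Neither element is annotated in the feature table, but both presumably occupy the unannotated stretch before the coding sequence. The minimal promoter has little activity on its own, so expression depends on the enhancer. This pair directly drives SYFP2, a fast-maturing monomeric yellow fluorescent protein, without any recombinase dependence. The transcript is followed by WPRE3, a shortened woodchuck posttranscriptional element (seen as two WPRE fragments) that boosts expression while saving packaging space, and then by the bovine growth hormone polyadenylation signal. The construct is intended for producing AAV that fluorescently marks the cells in which the enhancer is active. The record does not state which cell population that is.
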