Addgene plasmid #164454: AiP12254-pAAV-AiE0459m-minBG-SYFP2-WPRE3-BGHpA (Alias: CN2254)
Purpose: Direct-expressing SYFP2 AAV Virus
Depositing lab: Allen Institute for Brain Science & Jonathan Ting. Depositing organization: Allen Institute. Publication: Enhancer viruses for combinatorial cell-subclass-specific labeling. Graybuck LT, Daigle TL, Sedeno-Cortes AE, Walker M, Kalmbach B, Lenz GH, Morin E, Nguyen TN, Garren E, Bendrick JL, Kim TK, Zhou T, Mortrud M, Yao S, Siverts LA, Larsen R, Gore BB, Szelenyi ER, Trader C, Balaram P, van Velthoven CTJ, Chiang M, Mich JK, Dee N, Goldy J, Cetin AH, Smith K, Way SW, Esposito L, Yao Z, Gradinaru V, Sunkin SM, Lein E, Levi BP, Ting JT, Zeng H, Tasic B. Neuron. 2021 Mar 23. pii: S0896-6273(21)00159-8. doi: 10.1016/j.neuron.2021.03.011. PubMed 33789083.
Backbone
  Vector backbone: rAAV-eHGT_459m-minBglobin-SYFP2-WPRE3-BGHpA
  Backbone manufacturer: Allen Institute for Brain Science
  Vector type: AAV
Growth in bacteria
  Bacterial resistance: Ampicillin, 100 μg/mL
  Growth temperature: 37°C
  Growth strain: NEB Stable
  Copy number: High Copy
Gene/Insert
  Gene/Insert name: SYFP2
  Species: Synthetic
  Insert size (bp): 720
  Promoter: minBetaGlobin
  Cloning method: Ligation Independent Cloning
  Sequencing primers: 5′ AGCGCACGAGGGAGCTT; 3′ ACGTCGCCGTCCAGCTC
Terms and licenses: Academic/Nonprofit Terms; Industry Terms: Not Available to Industry
Depositor comments: Funded by BRAIN initiative.
How to cite: AiP12254-pAAV-AiE0459m-minBG-SYFP2-WPRE3-BGHpA (Alias: CN2254) was a gift from Allen Institute for Brain Science & Jonathan Ting (Addgene plasmid # 164454 ; http://n2t.net/addgene:164454 ; RRID:Addgene_164454)
